Addgene plasmid #34712: Hoxd10 probe
Depositing lab: Ellen Carpenter. Depositing organization: University of California, Los Angeles (UCLA). Publication: Expression patterns of Hox10 paralogous genes during lumbar spinal cord development. Choe A, Phun HQ, Tieu DD, Hu YH, Carpenter EM. Gene Expr Patterns. 2006 Oct;6(7):730-7. Epub 2006 Feb 21. 10.1016/j.modgep.2005.12.004 PubMed 16495162.
Backbone
  Vector backbone: pBluescript
  Backbone manufacturer: Stratagene
  Backbone size w/o insert (bp): 3000
  Vector type: in situ hybridization probe
Growth in bacteria
  Bacterial resistance: Ampicillin, 100 μg/mL
  Growth temperature: 37°C
  Growth strain: DH5alpha
  Copy number: High Copy
Gene/Insert
  Gene/Insert name: Hoxd10
  Species: M. musculus (mouse)
  Entrez Gene: Hoxd10 (a.k.a. AI385591, AI874987, Hox-4.5, Hox-5.3)
  Cloning method: Restriction Enzyme; 5′ cloning site None (unknown if destroyed); 3′ cloning site None (unknown if destroyed)
  Sequencing primers: 5′ T7
Terms and licenses: Academic/Nonprofit Terms; Industry Terms: Not Available to Industry
Depositor comments: This probe contains amplified sequence from the first exon of Hoxd10.
How to cite: Hoxd10 probe was a gift from Ellen Carpenter (Addgene plasmid # 34712 ; http://n2t.net/addgene:34712 ; RRID:Addgene_34712)
