[The description below was written by a language model from this plasmid's Addgene catalogue record.]
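Description:
Hoxd10 probe is a pBluescript-based plasmid (backbone of about 3 kb) that serves as a template for making in situ hybridization probes against mouse Hoxd10. It is a high-copy bacterial cloning vector propagated in E. coli under ampicillin selection. No feature table accompanies the record, so individual backbone elements are not documented. pBluescript vectors generally carry a pUC-type origin, an f1 origin, and a multiple cloning site flanked by opposing T7 and T3 phage RNA polymerase promoters. The listing of T7 as the 5′ sequencing primer is consistent with that arrangement.

The insert is an amplified fragment from the first exon of Mus musculus Hoxd10, a posterior Hox-family homeobox gene. Restricting the probe to first-exon sequence presumably avoids the highly conserved homeobox region and so limits cross-hybridization with the paralogous Hox10 genes, although the record does not state this rationale. The insert was introduced by restriction enzyme cloning. The cloning sites, the insert size and the orientation of the fragment relative to the flanking promoters are not recorded, so the polymerase that yields antisense versus sense transcript cannot be determined from the available information.

In typical use, such a plasmid is linearized and transcribed in vitro to generate labelled riboprobes that detect Hoxd10 mRNA in tissue sections or whole embryos. The associated study examined expression patterns of the Hox10 paralogous genes during lumbar spinal cord development in the mouse. The construct has no eukaryotic expression elements described and is not intended for protein production.
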