>Addgene plasmid #34712 | Hoxd10 probe | addgene partial sequence | sequence record 43343 | T7 5'-TAATACGACTCACTATAGGG-3'
GCGGCCGCTCTAGAACTAGTGGATCCCCCGGGCTGCAGGAATTCGATTTCGGGCTCCTGGGCGCTCGCGC
TTTCGTTCATCTTCTTTTCCATCTGCAGCTGGGCAGCCGAGAGCTGCGGCTTGGCCGCGCCACGAGGGTT
GAGCTGGAGCATGACAGTGGAGCTGCCTTCGGGGCTGTTATTGTACTCTTGGGTTTTCCCGGTGGCGTAG
GTCTGACTCAGTCTAAAATATCCAGGGACAGGAACCTCGGGGTTCTCAACAGGACAAGACTCGGGGACCA
GCCTCTGGTACGAAGGGACCTCGGCAGAAATGAGTTTGTTGCGCTTATCAGAATACATGCAGCAATTGGA
TTCTTCTTTAATGTTGGCGGTGAATGAGCAAGTGGGGACTTGCTGTGTAACAGGTTGCTCTATTCGACAA
GATCTGTTCGGGTCTGTCCAACTGTCTACTTGAGGTATATAAGGATGTACATTCATACCCATATTTTGGT
GGTTCACTTCTCTTTTGGCCAAAGACGGGAGCAGTCCACAGGTTTGCATTCCATAGGTCCCCATGTCTGC
GCTAGGTGGTGGCATGGAAATCAAGCTTATCGATACCGTCGACCTCGAGGGGGGGCCCGGTACCAGCTTT
TGTTCCCTTTAGTGAGGGTTAATTTCGAGCTTGGCGTAATCATGGTCATAGCTGTTTCCTGTGTGAAATT
GTTATCCGCTCACAATTCCACACAACATACGAGCCGGAAGCATAAAGTGTAAAGCCTGGGGTGCCTAATG
AGTGAGCTAACTCACATTAATTGCGTTGCGCTCACTGCCCGCTTTCCAGTCGGGAAACCTGTCGTGCCAG
CTGCATTAATGAATCGGCCAACGCGCGGGGAGAGGCGGTTTGCGTATTGGGCGCTCTTCCGCTTCCTCGC
TCACTGACTCGCTGCGCTCGGTCGTTCGGCTGCGGCGA
